>Addgene plasmid #23498 | pDONR223-MAPK1 | depositor partial sequence | sequence record 10827 | Author sequence, M13pUC-fwd
ACCATGGCGGCGGCGGCGGCGGGCGCGGGCCCGGAGATGGTCCGCGGGCAGGTGTTCGACGTGGGGCCGC
GCTACACCAACCTCTCGTACATCGGCGAGGGCGCCTACGGCATGGTGTGCTCTGCTTATGATAATGTCAA
CAAAGTTCGAGTAGCTATCAAGAAAATCAGCCCCTTTGAGCACCAGACCTACTGCCAGAGAACCCTGAGG
GAGATAAAAATCTTACTGCGCTTCAGACATGAGAACATCATTGGAATCAATGACATTATTCGAGCACCAA
CCATCGAGCAAATGAAAGATGTATATATAGTACAGGACCTCATGGAAACAGATCTTTACAAGCTCTTGAA
GACACAACACCTCAGCAATGACCATATCTGCTATTTTCTCTACCAGATCCTCAGAGGGTTAAAATATATC
CATTCAGCTAACGTTCTGCACCGTGACCTCAAGCCTTCCAACCTGCTGCTCAACACCACCTGTGATCTCA
AGATCTGTGACTTTGGCCTGGCCCGTGTTGCAGATCCAGACCATGATCACACAGGGTTCCTGACAGAATA
TGTGGCCACACGTTGGTACAGGGCTCCAGAAATTATGTTGAATTCCAAGGGCTACACCAAGTCCATTGAT
ATTTGGTCTGTAGGCTGCATTCTGGCAGAAATGCTTTCTAACAGGCCCATCTTTCCAGGGAAGCATTATC
TTGACCAGCTGAACCACATTTTGGGTATTCTTGGATCCCCATCACAAGAAGACCTGAATTGTATAATAAA
TTTAAAAGCTAGGAACTATTTGCTTTCTCTTCCACACAAAAATAAGGTGCCATGGAACAGGCTGTTCCCA
AATGCTGACTCCAAAGCTCTGGACTTATTGGACAAAATGTTGACATTCAACCCACACAAGAGGATTGAAG
TAGAACAGGCTCTGGCCCACCCATATCTGGAGCAGTATTACGACCCGAGTGACGAGCCCATCGCCGAAGC
ACCATTCAAGTTCGACATGGAATTGGATGACTTGCCTAAGGAAAAGCTCAAAGAACTAATTTTTGAAGAG
ACTGCTAGATTCCAGCCAGGATACAGATCTTTGC
