>Addgene plasmid #23498 | pDONR223-MAPK1 | addgene partial sequence | sequence record 29311 | 23498 with M13pUC-fwd
TCGGGCCCAATAATGATTTTATTTTGACTGATAGTGACCTGTTCGTTGCAACAAATTGATGAGCAATGCT
TTTTTATAATGCCAACTTTGTACAAAAAAGTTGGCACCATGGCGGCGGCGGCGGCGGGCGCGGGCCCGGA
GATGGTCCGCGGGCAGGTGTTCGACGTGGGGCCGCGCTACACCAACCTCTCGTACATCGGCGAGGGCGCC
TACGGCATGGTGTGCTCTGCTTATGATAATGTCAACAAAGTTCGAGTAGCTATCAAGAAAATCAGCCCCT
TTGAGCACCAGACCTACTGCCAGAGAACCCTGAGGGAGATAAAAATCTTACTGCGCTTCAGACATGAGAA
CATCATTGGAATCAATGACATTATTCGAGCACCAACCATCGAGCAAATGAAAGATGTATATATAGTACAG
GACCTCATGGAAACAGATCTTTACAAGCTCTTGAAGACACAACACCTCAGCAATGACCATATCTGCTATT
TTCTCTACCAGATCCTCAGAGGGTTAAAATATATCCATTCAGCTAACGTTCTGCACCGTGACCTCAAGCC
TTCCAACCTGCTGCTCAACACCACCTGTGATCTCAAGATCTGTGACTTTGGCCTGGCCCGTGTTGCAGAT
CCAGACCATGAT
