>Addgene plasmid #23498 | pDONR223-MAPK1 | depositor partial sequence | sequence record 46920 | Author sequence, M13-rev
CACGCCGCGCTGGATGGCAATAATGATTTTATTTTGACTGATAGTGACCTGTTCGTTGCAACAAATTGAT
AAGCAATGCTTTCTTATAATGCCAACTTTGTACAAGAAAGTTGGCAAAGATCTGTATCCTGGCTGGAATC
TAGCAGTCTCTTCAAAAATTAGTTCTTTGAGCTTTTCCTTAGGCAAGTCATCCAATTCCATGTCGAACTT
GAATGGTGCTTCGGCGATGGGCTCGTCACTCGGGTCGTAATACTGCTCCAGATATGGGTGGGCCAGAGCC
TGTTCTACTTCAATCCTCTTGTGTGGGTTGAATGTCAACATTTTGTCCAATAAGTCCAGAGCTTTGGAGT
CAGCATTTGGGAACAGCCTGTTCCATGGCACCTTATTTTTGTGTGGAAGAGAAAGCAAATAGTTCCTAGC
TTTTAAATTTATTATACAATTCAGGTCTTCTTGTGATGGGGATCCAAGAATACCCAAAATGTGGTTCAGC
TGGTCAAGATAATGCTTCCCTGGAAAGATGGGCCTGTTAGAAAGCATTTCTGCCAGAATGCAGCCTACAG
ACCAAATATCAATGGACTTGGTGTAGCCCTTGGAATTCAACATAATTTCTGGAGCCCTGTACCAACGTGT
GGCCACATATTCTGTCAGGAACCCTGTGTGATCATGGTCTGGATCTGCAACACGGGCCACGCCAAAGTCA
CAGATCTTGAGATCACAGTGGTGTTGAGCAGCATGTTGGAAGGCTTGAGGT
