[The description below was written by a language model from this plasmid's Addgene catalogue record.]
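Description:
pDONR223-MAPK1 is a Gateway entry clone built on the Invitrogen pDONR223 donor backbone and carrying the human MAPK1 open reading frame, which encodes mitogen-activated protein kinase 1 (also known as ERK2 or p42 MAPK). It is a bacterial propagation plasmid, maintained at high copy number in standard E. coli cloning strains under spectinomycin selection. The record gives a backbone size of about 5 kb without insert and an insert of roughly 1.1 kb. No feature table is provided, so the origin of replication and the exact recombination sites flanking the ORF are not itemised. As a product of Gateway cloning into a donor vector, the insert would be expected to sit between att sites that permit LR recombination into destination vectors, with M13 forward and reverse primer sites available for sequencing across it.

Two features of the insert matter for downstream use. The record notes that the ORF is missing its first codon, so users should check how translation initiation will be supplied in the chosen destination vector. The ORF also lacks a stop codon, a deliberate design that lets it be recombined in frame with a C-terminal epitope tag and stop codon provided by the destination vector. The plasmid has no stated mammalian promoter and the depositor states that it should not be transfected directly. It is instead a shuttle source for the ORF, and a separately available set of lentiviral destination vectors (the pLX30x series) is suggested for expression in mammalian cells. The clone belongs to a kinase ORF collection associated with work on MAP kinase pathway reactivation as a mechanism of resistance to RAF inhibition.
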