Addgene plasmid #23498: pDONR223-MAPK1
Depositing lab: William Hahn & David Root. Depositing organization: Dana-Farber Cancer Institute. Publication: COT drives resistance to RAF inhibition through MAP kinase pathway reactivation. Johannessen CM, Boehm JS, Kim SY, Thomas SR, Wardwell L, Johnson LA, Emery CM, Stransky N, Cogdill AP, Barretina J, Caponigro G, Hieronymus H, Murray RR, Salehi-Ashtiani K, Hill DE, Vidal M, Zhao JJ, Yang X, Alkan O, Kim S, Harris JL, Wilson CJ, Myer VE, Finan PM, Root DE, Roberts TM, Golub T, Flaherty KT, Dummer R, Weber BL, Sellers WR, Schlegel R, Wargo JA, Hahn WC, Garraway LA. Nature. 2010 Dec 16;468(7326):968-72. doi: 10.1038/nature09627 PubMed 21107320.
Backbone
  Vector backbone: pDONR223
  Backbone manufacturer: Invitrogen
  Backbone size w/o insert (bp): 5005
  Vector type: Gateway Donor vector
Growth in bacteria
  Bacterial resistance: Spectinomycin, 50 μg/mL
  Growth temperature: 37°C
  Growth strain: DH5alpha
  Copy number: High Copy
Gene/Insert
  Gene/Insert name: MAPK1 (alt name: mitogen-activated protein kinase 1)
  Species: H. sapiens (human)
  Insert size (bp): 1085
  Mutation: missing first codon
  Entrez Gene: MAPK1 (a.k.a. ERK, ERK-2, ERK2, ERT1, MAPK2, NS13, P42MAPK, PRKM1, PRKM2, p38, p40, p41, p41mapk, p42-MAPK)
  Cloning method: Gateway Cloning
  Sequencing primers: 5′ M13pUC-fwd; 3′ M13rev
Terms and licenses: Academic/Nonprofit Terms; Industry Terms: Not Available to Industry
Depositor comments: The ORF has no Stop codon. This design enables easy recombination into a destination vector to add an epitope tag of choice and Stop codon to the ORF. Do NOT use this plasmid directly for transfections. A set of 4 custom lentiviral vectors is available ( pLX301 (http://www.addgene.org/25895/) , pLX302 (http://www.addgene.org/25896/) , pLX303 (http://www.addgene.org/25897/) , pLX304 (http://www.addgene.org/25890/) ) to be used to express these ORFs in mammalian cells. These plasmids are not included in the kit and must be ordered separately.
How to cite: pDONR223-MAPK1 was a gift from William Hahn & David Root (Addgene plasmid # 23498 ; http://n2t.net/addgene:23498 ; RRID:Addgene_23498)
